Addgene plasmid #44685: PL08008A1B01
Depositing lab: Phillip Newmark. Depositing organization: University of Illinois at Urbana-Champaign. Publication: Molecular markers to characterize the hermaphroditic reproductive system of the planarian Schmidtea mediterranea. Chong T, Stary JM, Wang Y, Newmark PA. BMC Dev Biol. 2011 Nov 10;11:69. 10.1186/1471-213X-11-69 PubMed 22074376.
Backbone
  Vector backbone: pBluescript SK II (+)
  Backbone size w/o insert (bp): 2961
Growth in bacteria
  Bacterial resistance: Ampicillin, 100 μg/mL
  Growth temperature: 37°C
  Growth strain: DH5alpha
  Copy number: High Copy
Gene/Insert
  Gene/Insert name: PL08008A1B01 (alt name: PL06019A1C09)
  Species: Schmidtea mediterranea
  GenBank ID: HO008203.1 DN314713.1
  Promoter: T7 sense, T3 antisense
  Cloning method: Restriction Enzyme; 5′ cloning site EcoRI (not destroyed); 3′ cloning site NotI (not destroyed)
  Sequencing primers: 5′ T7; 3′ T3
Terms and licenses: Academic/Nonprofit Terms; Industry Terms: Not Available to Industry
How to cite: PL08008A1B01 was a gift from Phillip Newmark (Addgene plasmid # 44685 ; http://n2t.net/addgene:44685 ; RRID:Addgene_44685)
