[The description below was written by a language model from this plasmid's Addgene catalogue record.]
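Description:
PL08008A1B01 is a bacterial cloning plasmid built on the pBluescript SK II (+) phagemid backbone (2961 bp without insert) that carries a cDNA clone from the planarian flatworm Schmidtea mediterranea. It is maintained in E. coli as a high-copy plasmid under ampicillin selection. No feature table is provided, so the standard pBluescript elements (a pUC-type origin, the f1 origin for single-stranded DNA rescue, and the lacZα polylinker region) can only be inferred from the backbone name rather than confirmed from the record.

The insert, also known by the alternative clone name PL06019A1C09, is identified only by clone designation and by two GenBank accessions that appear to be expressed sequence tag entries. The record does not state the gene identity, the encoded protein or the insert length. The fragment was placed between the EcoRI (5′) and NotI (3′) sites of the polylinker, both of which remain intact, so the insert can be excised or the plasmid linearised at either end. The flanking phage promoters are oriented so that T7 drives transcription of the sense strand and T3 drives the antisense strand, and the same sites serve for sequencing across the insert.

This arrangement suits in vitro transcription. T3 runoff transcripts give antisense riboprobes for in situ hybridisation, T7 transcripts give sense controls, and the two together can be used to make double-stranded RNA. The associated publication concerns molecular markers for the hermaphroditic reproductive system of S. mediterranea, which suggests the clone served as a template for such expression-pattern probes.
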