>Addgene plasmid #44685 | PL08008A1B01 | depositor partial sequence | sequence record 61217 | 3' read
AAAGTGGGCTTGGATTAGATACCAAAAAACAAATTGACAAACGCGAACAAACGAAAAATGAATTAAAAGG
ACTGGAAGAGAATGTAAATAGAGAAATATTGACTCTAAATACTTTAAGAAAAATATTTTTGAATGATTTG
CGAACAAGAGTTAAAAAGATATCTCAAAAGAGTTCTATAAAAGAAATGTTGACTACTGATGAAGATGAAT
TTTTGTCTGCAGAAAAGTTAACGCCTTATCAAAGAGAACGATTGCTATTCTTGGAGACTAATTTAGACAA
TTTGACGAAGGTTCATAAAAAGCTTGTAAGAGACAATGCTGATTTAAGAAGTGACTTGCCAAAAATGGAA
AGAAGATTTAAGGCATCAGCTGAAAGAATAAAAAATTTAGAACAAGCATTAAAAGAAGCTAAAGAATTGG
CTATGAAAGAGCGCAGAAAATATCAATCGGAAGTTGATAGAATAAAAGAGACTATTAGATCAAGAAACAT
GTCAATGCGCGTCCTTATTGCGAAACCTATTCAAGCTGGCGGGGCGACAACAACGAATCTCTAAATACTT
TTCGCTTTTAAAAACATAACGATAACTGACAAAATGAAAATATTGTATGAATTAATTTTATGAAATAAAT
ATAAATATTTCACTAAAAAAAAAAAAAAAAAATG
