>Addgene plasmid #44685 | PL08008A1B01 | depositor partial sequence | sequence record 61218 | 5' read
ATCTGCCGAGTGAGGCCGTTAAATGCCAGTGAAATAAGCAAGAAGAGCAGCAGCATCCTAACATTTCCCA
GTAAAAATAGTGTCGCTATTGGAGGTAAAACTTACACATTCGATGGTCTTCTGCTACAAGGTTCAACACA
AGAGGAAGTTTATACAACGGCGGGTATGGGAGTGGTTGATAATGTAATTAGTGGTTATAATGGGACAGTT
TTTGCGTACGGTCAAACGTCTAGCGGGAAAACTCACACAATGATAGGCAAGCCTAATGACGAAAAATTGA
AAGGCCTCATTCCACGGATCGTCCATGCTACTTTCGAGCATATTAGAAGGCTAACTGAAAATTTATCATT
TCTAATAAAGATATCATTTTTGGAAATTTACATGGAAAAAATTAAAGATTTATTGGACGTTTCCAAAGAC
AATCTGCCCATATGTGAAGATTTGAATAGATCGACATTTGTAAAAGGAGCTACAGAAAGATATGTCAGTA
GTCCAGAAGAAGTGTTTGATGCTCTTGAAGAAGGAAGAACTAATAAAAAAACTGCTGCAACAGAATCATG
TGCCTTACCGAGATTCAAAATTGACTAGAATGCTACAAGAGTCGCTTGGTGGTAATGCAAAAACTACAAT
GCTTATTTGTGTATCTCCAGCTTCGTATAATGAAGCTGAAACAAAATCTACAATATTATTTGGATCACGA
GTGAAAACAATAAAGAACGTTGTAATGGTAAATGTTGAATTGAGTACTGACGAATGGAAG
