>Addgene plasmid #44685 | PL08008A1B01 | addgene partial sequence | sequence record 63711 | M13_pUC_fwd
CGACTCACTATAGGGCGAATTGGGTACCGGGCCCCCCCTCGAGGTCGACGGTATCGATAAGCTTGATATC
GAATTCCGTTGCTGTCGTGAAAACGTAAGGGTAATCTGCCGAGTGAGGCCGTTAAATGCCAGTGAAATAA
GCAAGAAGAGCAGCAGCATCCTAACATTTCCCAGTAAAAATAGTGTCGCTATTGGAGGTAAAACTTACAC
ATTCGATGGTCTTCTGCTACAAGGTTCAACACAAGAGGAAGTTTATACAACGGCGGGTATGGGAGTGGTT
GATAATGTAATTAGTGGTTATAATGGGACAGTTTTTGCGTACGGTCAAACGTCTAGCGGGAAAACTCACA
CAATGATAGGCAAGCCTAATGACGAAAAATTGAAAGGCCTCATTCCACGGATCGTCCATGCTACTTTCGA
GCATATTAGAAGGCTAACTGAAAATTTATCATTTCTAATAAAGATATCATTTTTGGAAATTTACATGGAA
AAAATTAAAGATTTATTGGACGTTTCCAAAGACAATCTGCCCATATGTGAAGATTTGAATAGATCGACAT
TTGTAAAAGGAGCTACAGAAAGATATGTCAGTAGTCCAGAAGAAGTGTTTGATGCTCTTGAAGAAGGAAG
AACTAATAAAAAAACTGCTGCAACAGAATCATGTGCCTTACCGAGATTCAAAATTGACTAGAATGCTACA
AGAGTCGCTTGGTGGTAATGCAAAAACTACAATGCTTATTTGTGTATCTCCAGCTTCGTATAATGAAGCT
GAAACAAAATCTACAATATTATTTGGATCACGAGTGAAAACAATAAAGAACGTTGTAATGGTAAATGTTG
AATTGAGTACTGACGAATGGAAGAAACAGTATATGGATCTACGAACTAAATATACGGGCCCTTTTGGCAC
AAAACACCGAATTGGAAATGGGAAATTAAAAAGATGG
