>Addgene plasmid #44685 | PL08008A1B01 | addgene partial sequence | sequence record 63713 | M13_pUC_rev
GATTACGCCAAGCGCGCAATTAACCCTCACTAAAGGGAACAAAAGCTGGAGCTCCACCGCGGTGGCGGCC
GCTCGCATTTTTTTTTTTTTTTTTTAGTGAAATATTTATATTTATTTCATAAAATTAATTCATACAATAT
TTTCATTTTGTCAGTTATCGTTATGTTTTTAAAAGCGAAAAGTATTTAGAGATTCGTTGTTGTCGCCCCG
CCAGCTTGAATAGGTTTCGCAATAAGGACGCGCATTGACATGTTTCTTGATCTAATAGTCTCTTTTATTC
TATCAACTTCCGATTGATATTTTCTGCGCTCTTTCATAGCCAATTCTTTAGCTTCTTTTAATGCTTGTTC
TAAATTTTTTATTCTTTCAGCTGATGCCTTAAATCTTCTTTCCATTTTTGGCAAGTCACTTCTTAAATCA
GCATTGTCTCTTACAAGCTTTTTATGAACCTTCGTCAAATTGTCTAAATTAGTCTCCAAGAATAGCAATC
GTTCTCTTTGATAAGGCGTTAACTTTTCTGCAGACAAAAATTCATCTTCATCAGTAGTCAACATTTCTTT
TATAGAACTCTTTTGAGATATCTTTTTAACTCTTGTTCGCAAATCATTCAAAAATATTTTTCTTAAAGTA
TTTAGAGTCAATATTTCTCTATTTACATTCTCTTCCAGTCCTTTTAATTCATTTTTCGTTTGTTCGCGTT
TGTCAATTTGTTTTTTGGTATCTAATCCAAGCCCACTTTGGTGCAGGATTTCAATTTCTGATAATGCTAA
ATCTAATTTATCTTTTAATTCTTGGTTCTCTTTCGTTCGATCTATAATATCTTGCTTAGCCTCTTCAATG
TCATTTATATAAGTGTCGACGATGTGTTTTACTTGATTTTGAATCTTCTCTACTGCTTTCGAATCTTTAA
TCACTCCCAGCTTTACATCGGTGGTCTTTATGATAATTTCTCTTTTCAATAATACAATTGAGCTCCTGAT
TTCTTTTTCATTCAAATAATCAACAAC
